Addgene plasmid #238636: AMPKa-HaloTag Fusion Vector
Purpose: Express AMPKa-HaloTag Fusion Protein in Mammalian Cells under a CMV promoter
Depositing lab: Promega Corporation.
Backbone
  Vector backbone: pFC27K HaloTag(R) CMV-neo Flexi(R) Vector
  Vector type: Mammalian Expression
  Selectable markers: Neomycin
Growth in bacteria
  Bacterial resistance: Kanamycin, 50 μg/mL
  Growth temperature: 37°C
  Growth strain: DH5alpha
  Copy number: High Copy
Gene/Insert
  Gene/Insert name: AMPKa
  Species: H. sapiens (human)
  Mutation: None
  Entrez Gene: PRKAA1 (a.k.a. AMPK, AMPK alpha 1, AMPKa1)
  Promoter: CMV
  Tag / fusion protein: HaloTag (R) (C terminal on backbone)
  Cloning method: Other
Terms and licenses: Academic/Nonprofit Terms; Industry Terms
How to cite: AMPKa-HaloTag Fusion Vector was a gift from Promega Corporation (Addgene plasmid # 238636)
