[The description below was written by a language model from this plasmid's Addgene catalogue record and pLannotate feature annotations shown in this document.]
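Description:
AMPKa-HaloTag Fusion Vector is a 6,692 bp mammalian expression plasmid built on the pFC27K HaloTag CMV-neo Flexi backbone. It produces the human AMP-activated protein kinase catalytic subunit alpha 1 (PRKAA1) fused at its C terminus to HaloTag. Transcription in mammalian cells is driven by the human cytomegalovirus immediate early enhancer and promoter. A chimeric β-globin/immunoglobulin intron follows, a part commonly included to improve mRNA processing and expression. A T7 promoter just upstream of the coding sequence could also allow transcription by T7 RNA polymerase, for example in cell-free systems. The unmutated PRKAA1 open reading frame is joined through a linker containing a TEV protease recognition site to HaloTag, a modified bacterial dehalogenase that bonds covalently to chloroalkane ligands. The kinase can therefore be labelled with fluorescent ligands or captured on a resin, and in principle released from the tag by TEV cleavage. An SV40 polyadenylation signal lies downstream of the fusion, though it is annotated on the opposite strand.

A single neo (nptII) gene provides selection in both hosts. It sits behind tandem SV40 early and bacterial EM7 promoters and ends with a synthetic poly(A) signal, giving neomycin-class selection of stable mammalian lines and kanamycin resistance in E. coli. The catalogue lists the plasmid as high copy, whereas the automated annotation labels the replication origin as p15A, which is usually medium copy; the record does not resolve this discrepancy. A cer fragment, a site that helps keep plasmids monomeric, is also annotated. Several other short fragment hits (SET1, large T antigen, M13 ori, bom, IS1, tet promoter) are probably backbone remnants or annotation artefacts. The stated purpose is expression of the AMPKα-HaloTag fusion in mammalian cells.
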