Features (pLannotate 1.2.2; 24 found; start..end, strand, type, name):
    140..517     +  enhancer       CMV enhancer: human cytomegalovirus immediate early enhancer
    519..718     +  promoter       CMV promoter: human cytomegalovirus (CMV) immediate early promoter
    857..989     +  intron         chimeric intron: chimera between introns from human β-globin and immunoglobulin heavy chain genes
   1033..1051    +  promoter       T7 promoter: promoter for bacteriophage T7 RNA polymerase
   1065..2741    +  CDS            PRKAA1: AAPK1_HUMAN - Also known as AMPK1. Experimental evidence at protein level: Swiss-Prot protein existence level 1. Catalytic subunit of AMP-activated protein kinase (AMPK), an energy sensor protein kinase that plays a key role in regulating cellular energy metabolism. In response to reduction of intracellular ATP levels, AMPK activates energy-producing pathways and inhibits energy-consuming processes: inhibits protein, carbohydrate and lipid biosynthesis, as well as cell growth and proliferation. AMPK acts via direct phosphorylation of metabolic enzymes, and by longer-term effects via phosphoryl
   2763..2783    +  CDS            TEV site: tobacco etch virus (TEV) protease recognition and cleavage site
   2799..3682    +  CDS            HaloTag® (fragment): modified bacterial dehalogenase that forms covalent bonds with chloroalkane derivatives
   3693..3721    +  misc_feature   MCS (fragment): pUC18/19 multiple cloning site
   3728..3777    +  CDS            SET1 (fragment): solubility-enhancement tag derived from T7 phage gene 10B
   3785..3804    +  terminator     T7 terminator (fragment): transcription terminator for bacteriophage T7 RNA polymerase
   3826..3947    -  polyA_signal   SV40 poly(A) signal: SV40 polyadenylation signal
   3970..4038    -  CDS            large T antigen (fragment): large T antigen from SV40 (simian virus 40)
   4043..4075    +  rep_origin     M13 ori (fragment): M13 bacteriophage origin of replication; arrow indicates direction of (+) strand synthesis
   4076..4127    -  misc_feature   bom (fragment): basis of mobility region from pBR322
   4192..4549    +  promoter       SV40 promoter: SV40 enhancer and early promoter
   4564..4611    +  promoter       EM7 promoter: synthetic bacterial promoter&nbsp
   4643..5434    +  CDS            neo: KKA2_KLEPN - Also known as kan, nptII. Experimental evidence at protein level: Swiss-Prot protein existence level 1. Resistance to kanamycin, neomycin, paromomycin, ribostamycin, butirosin and gentamicin B. From Klebsiella pneumoniae.
   5501..5549    +  polyA_signal   poly(A) signal: synthetic polyadenylation signal
   5578..5594    -  promoter       tet promoter (fragment): E. coli promoter for tetracycline efflux protein gene
   5706..6251    +  rep_origin     p15A ori: Plasmids containing the medium-copy-number p15A origin of replication can be propagated in E. coli cells that contain a second plasmid with the ColE1 origin.
   6339..6394    +  rep_origin     RSF ori (fragment): Plasmids containing the RSF 1030 origin of replication can be propagated in E. coli cells that contain additional plasmids with compatible origins.
   6493..6519    -  misc_feature   bom (fragment): basis of mobility region from pBR322
   6513..6560    -  mobile_element IS1 (fragment): prokaryotic transposable element IS1
   6568..6639    +  misc_feature   cer region (fragment): ColE1-derived recombination site that helps to maintain plasmids as monomers
>Addgene plasmid #238636 | AMPKa-HaloTag Fusion Vector | depositor full sequence | sequence record 475111 | AMPKa-HaloTag Fusion Vector sequence 6692 bps
TCAATATTGGCCATTAGCCATATTATTCATTGGTTATATAGCATAAATCAATATTGGCTATTGGCCATTG
CATACGTTGTATCTATATCATAATATGTACATTTATATTGGCTCATGTCCAATATGACCGCCATGTTGGC
ATTGATTATTGACTAGTTATTAATAGTAATCAATTACGGGGTCATTAGTTCATAGCCCATATATGGAGTT
CCGCGTTACATAACTTACGGTAAATGGCCCGCCTGGCTGACCGCCCAACGACCCCCGCCCATTGACGTCA
ATAATGACGTATGTTCCCATAGTAACGCCAATAGGGACTTTCCATTGACGTCAATGGGTGGAGTATTTAC
GGTAAACTGCCCACTTGGCAGTACATCAAGTGTATCATATGCCAAGTCCGCCCCCTATTGACGTCAATGA
CGGTAAATGGCCCGCCTGGCATTATGCCCAGTACATGACCTTACGGGACTTTCCTACTTGGCAGTACATC
TACGTATTAGTCATCGCTATTACCATGGTGATGCGGTTTTGGCAGTACACCAATGGGCGTGGATAGCGGT
TTGACTCACGGGGATTTCCAAGTCTCCACCCCATTGACGTCAATGGGAGTTTGTTTTGGCACCAAAATCA
ACGGGACTTTCCAAAATGTCGTAATAACCCCGCCCCGTTGACGCAAATGGGCGGTAGGCGTGTACGGTGG
GAGGTCTATATAAGCAGAGCTGGTTTAGTGAACCGTCAGATCACTAGAAGCTTTATTGCGGTAGTTTATC
ACAGTTAAATTGCTAACGCAGTCAGTGCTTCTGACACAACAGTCTCGAACTTAAGCTGCAGAAGTTGGTC
GTGAGGCACTGGGCAGGTAAGTATCAAGGTTACAAGACAGGTTTAAGGAGACCAATAGAAACTGGGCTTG
TCGAGACAGAGAAGACTCTTGCGTTTCTGATAGGCACCTATTGGTCTTACTGACATCCACTTTGCCTTTC
TCTCCACAGGTGTCCACTCCCAGTTCAATTACAGCTCTTAAGGCTAGAGTATTAATACGACTCACTATAG
GGCTAGCGATCGCCATGCGCAGACTCAGTTCCTGGAGAAAGATGGCGACAGCCGAGAAGCAGAAACACGA
CGGGCGGGTGAAGATCGGCCACTACATTCTGGGTGACACGCTGGGGGTCGGCACCTTCGGCAAAGTGAAG
GTTGGCAAACATGAATTGACTGGGCATAAAGTAGCTGTGAAGATACTCAATCGACAGAAGATTCGGAGCC
TTGATGTGGTAGGAAAAATCCGCAGAGAAATTCAGAACCTCAAGCTTTTCAGGCATCCTCATATAATTAA
ACTGTACCAGGTCATCAGTACACCATCTGATATTTTCATGGTGATGGAATATGTCTCAGGAGGAGAGCTA
TTTGATTATATCTGTAAGAATGGAAGGCTGGATGAAAAAGAAAGTCGGCGTCTGTTCCAACAGATCCTTT
CTGGTGTGGATTATTGTCACAGGCATATGGTGGTCCATAGAGATTTGAAACCTGAAAATGTCCTGCTTGA
TGCACACATGAATGCAAAGATAGCTGATTTTGGTCTTTCAAACATGATGTCAGATGGTGAATTTTTAAGA
ACAAGTTGTGGCTCACCCAACTATGCTGCACCAGAAGTAATTTCAGGAAGATTGTATGCAGGCCCAGAGG
TAGATATATGGAGCAGTGGGGTTATTCTCTATGCTTTATTATGTGGAACCCTTCCATTTGATGATGACCA
TGTGCCAACTCTTTTTAAGAAGATATGTGATGGGATCTTCTATACCCCTCAATATTTAAATCCTTCTGTG
ATTAGCCTTTTGAAACATATGCTGCAGGTGGATCCCATGAAGAGGGCCACAATCAAAGATATCAGGGAAC
ATGAATGGTTCAAACAGGACCTTCCAAAATATCTCTTTCCTGAGGATCCATCATATAGTTCAACCATGAT
TGATGATGAAGCCTTAAAAGAAGTATGTGAAAAGTTTGAGTGCTCAGAAGAGGAAGTTCTCAGCTGTCTT
TACAACAGAAATCACCAGGATCCTTTGGCAGTTGCCTACCATCTCATAATAGATAACAGGAGAATAATGA
ATGAAGCCAAAGATTTCTATTTGGCGACAAGCCCACCTGATTCTTTTCTTGATGATCATCACCTGACTCG
GCCCCATCCTGAAAGAGTACCATTCTTGGTTGCTGAAACACCAAGGGCACGCCATACCCTTGATGAATTA
AATCCACAGAAATCCAAACACCAAGGTGTAAGGAAAGCAAAATGGCATTTAGGAATTAGAAGTCAAAGTC
GACCAAATGATATTATGGCAGAAGTATGTAGAGCAATCAAACAATTGGATTATGAATGGAAGGTTGTAAA
CCCATATTATTTGCGTGTACGAAGGAAGAATCCTGTGACAAGCACTTACTCCAAAATGAGTCTACAGTTA
TACCAAGTGGATAGTAGAACTTATCTACTGGATTTCCGTAGTATTGATGATGAAATTACAGAAGCCAAAT
CAGGGACTGCTACTCCACAGAGATCGGGATCAGTTAGCAACTATCGATCTTGCCAAAGGAGTGATTCAGA
TGCTGAGGCTCAAGGAAAATCCTCAGAAGTTTCTCTTACCTCATCTGTGACCTCACTTGACTCTTCTCCT
GTTGACCTAACTCCAAGACCTGGAAGTCACACAATAGAATTTTTTGAGATGTGTGCAAATCTAATTAAAA
TTCTTGCACAAGTTTCTCTCGAGCCAACCACTGAGGATCTGTACTTTCAGAGCGATAACGATGGATCCGA
AATCGGTACTGGCTTTCCATTCGACCCCCATTATGTGGAAGTCCTGGGCGAGCGCATGCACTACGTCGAT
GTTGGTCCGCGCGATGGCACCCCTGTGCTGTTCCTGCACGGTAACCCGACCTCCTCCTACGTGTGGCGCA
ACATCATCCCGCATGTTGCACCGACCCATCGCTGCATTGCTCCAGACCTGATCGGTATGGGCAAATCCGA
CAAACCAGACCTGGGTTATTTCTTCGACGACCACGTCCGCTTCATGGATGCCTTCATCGAAGCCCTGGGT
CTGGAAGAGGTCGTCCTGGTCATTCACGACTGGGGCTCCGCTCTGGGTTTCCACTGGGCCAAGCGCAATC
CAGAGCGCGTCAAAGGTATTGCATTTATGGAGTTCATCCGCCCTATCCCGACCTGGGACGAATGGCCAGA
ATTTGCCCGCGAGACCTTCCAGGCCTTCCGCACCACCGACGTCGGCCGCAAGCTGATCATCGATCAGAAC
GTTTTTATCGAGGGTACGCTGCCGATGGGTGTCGTCCGCCCGCTGACTGAAGTCGAGATGGACCATTACC
GCGAGCCGTTCCTGAATCCTGTTGACCGCGAGCCACTGTGGCGCTTCCCAAACGAGCTGCCAATCGCCGG
TGAGCCAGCGAACATCGTCGCGCTGGTCGAAGAATACATGGACTGGCTGCACCAGTCCCCTGTCCCGAAG
CTGCTGTTCTGGGGCACCCCAGGCGTTCTGATCCCACCGGCCGAAGCCGCTCGCCTGGCCAAAAGCCTGC
CTAACTGCAAGGCTGTGGACATCGGCCCGGGTCTGAATCTGCTGCAAGAAGACAACCCGGACCTGATCGG
CAGCGAGATCGCGCGCTGGCTGTCTACTCTGGAGATTTCCGGTTAATAGAATTCTAGAGTCGACCTGCAG
GCATGCAAGCTGATCCGGCTGCTAACAAAGCCCGAAAGGAAGCTGAGTTGGCTGCTGCCACCGCTGAGCA
ATAACTAGCATAACCCCTTGGGGCGGCCGCTTCGAGCAGACATGATAAGATACATTGATGAGTTTGGACA
AACCACAACTAGAATGCAGTGAAAAAAATGCTTTATTTGTGAAATTTGTGATGCTATTGCTTTATTTGTA
ACCATTATAAGCTGCAATAAACAAGTTAACAACAACAATTGCATTCATTTTATGTTTCAGGTTCAGGGGG
AGATGTGGGAGGTTTTTTTAAGCAAGTAAAACCTCTACAAATGTGGTAAAATCGAATTTTAACAAAATAT
TAACGCTTACAATTTCCTGATGCGGTATTTTCTCCTTACGCATCTGTGCGGTATTTCACACCGCATACGC
GGATCTGCGCAGCACCATGGCCTGAAATAACCTCTGAAAGAGGAACTTGGTTAGGTACCTTCTGAGGCGG
AAAGAACCAGCTGTGGAATGTGTGTCAGTTAGGGTGTGGAAAGTCCCCAGGCTCCCCAGCAGGCAGAAGT
ATGCAAAGCATGCATCTCAATTAGTCAGCAACCAGGTGTGGAAAGTCCCCAGGCTCCCCAGCAGGCAGAA
GTATGCAAAGCATGCATCTCAATTAGTCAGCAACCATAGTCCCGCCCCTAACTCCGCCCATCCCGCCCCT
AACTCCGCCCAGTTCCGCCCATTCTCCGCCCCATGGCTGACTAATTTTTTTTATTTATGCAGAGGCCGAG
GCCGCCTCGGCCTCTGAGCTATTCCAGAAGTAGTGAGGAGGCTTTTTTGGAGGCCTAGGCTTTTGCAAAA
AGCTTAATTAACTGTTGACAATTAATCATCGGCATAGTATATCGGCATAGTATAATACGACAAGGTGAGG
AACTAAACCCAGGAGGCAGATCATGATTGAACAAGATGGATTGCACGCAGGTTCTCCGGCCGCTTGGGTG
GAGAGGCTATTCGGCTATGACTGGGCACAACAGACAATCGGCTGCTCTGATGCCGCCGTGTTCCGGCTGT
CAGCGCAGGGGCGCCCGGTTCTTTTTGTCAAGACCGACCTGTCCGGTGCCCTGAATGAACTGCAGGACGA
GGCAGCGCGGCTATCGTGGCTGGCCACGACGGGCGTTCCTTGCGCAGCTGTGCTCGACGTTGTCACTGAA
GCGGGAAGGGACTGGCTGCTATTGGGCGAAGTGCCGGGGCAGGATCTCCTGTCATCTCACCTTGCTCCTG
CCGAGAAAGTATCCATCATGGCTGATGCAATGCGGCGGCTGCATACGCTTGATCCGGCTACCTGCCCATT
CGACCACCAAGCGAAACATCGCATCGAGCGAGCACGTACTCGGATGGAAGCCGGTCTTGTCGATCAGGAT
GATCTGGACGAAGAGCATCAGGGGCTCGCGCCAGCCGAACTGTTCGCCAGGCTCAAGGCGCGCATGCCCG
ACGGCGAGGATCTCGTCGTGACCCATGGCGATGCCTGCTTGCCGAATATCATGGTGGAAAATGGCCGCTT
TTCTGGATTCATCGACTGTGGCCGGCTGGGTGTGGCGGACCGCTATCAGGACATAGCGTTGGCTACCCGT
GATATTGCTGAAGAGCTTGGCGGCGAATGGGCTGACCGCTTCCTCGTGCTTTACGGTATCGCCGCTCCCG
ATTCGCAGCGCATCGCCTTCTATCGCCTTCTTGACGAGTTCTTCTGAGCGGGACTCTGGGGTTCGAAATG
ACCGACCAAGCGACGCCCAACCTGCCATCACGATGGCCGCAATAAAATATCTTTATTTTCATTACATCTG
TGTGTTGGTTTTTTGTGTGAATCGATAGCGATAAGGATCCGCTCATGCGATGATAAGCTGTCAAACATGA
GAATTACAACTTATATCGTATGGGGCTGACTTCAGGTGCTACATTTGAAGAGATAAATTGCACTGAAATC
TAGAAATATTTTATCTGATTAATAAGATGATCTTCTTGAGATCGTTTTGGTCTGCGCGTAATCTCTTGCT
CTGAAAACGAAAAAACCGCCTTGCAGGGCGGTTTTTCGAAGGTTCTCTGAGCTACCAACTCTTTGAACCG
AGGTAACTGGCTTGGAGGAGCGCAGTCACCAAAACTTGTCCTTTCAGTTTAGCCTTAACCGGCGCATGAC
TTCAAGACTAACTCCTCTAAATCAATTACCAGTGGCTGCTGCCAGTGGTGCTTTTGCATGTCTTTCCGGG
TTGGACTCAAGACGATAGTTACCGGATAAGGCGCAGCGGTCGGACTGAACGGGGGGTTCGTGCATACAGT
CCAGCTTGGAGCGAACTGCCTACCCGGAACTGAGTGTCAGGCGTGGAATGAGACAAACGCGGCCATAACA
GCGGAATGACACCGGTAAACCGAAAGGCAGGAACAGGAGAGCGCACGAGGGAGCCGCCAGGGGGAAACGC
CTGGTATCTTTATAGTCCTGTCGGGTTTCGCCACCACTGATTTGAGCGTCAGATTTCGTGATGCTTGTCA
GGGGGGCGGAGCCTATGGAAAAACGGCTTTGCCGCGGCCCTCTCACTTCCCTGTTAAGTATCTTCCTGGC
ATCTTCCAGGAAATCTCCGCCCCGTTCGTAAGCCATTTCCGCTCGCCGCAGTCGAACGACCGAGCGTAGC
GAGTCAGTGAGCGAGGAAGCGGAATATATCCTGTATCACATATTCTGCTGACGCACCGGTGCAGCCTTTT
TTCTCCTGCCACATGAAGCACTTCACTGACACCCTCATCAGTGCCAACATAGTAAGCCAGTATACACTCC
GCTAGCGCTGATGTCCGGCGGTGCTTTTGCCGTTACGCACCACCCCGTCATGAGATTACGCGTTTTAGCG
GTGCGTACAATTAAGGGATTATGGTAAATCCACTTACTGTCTGCCCTCGTAGCCATCGAGATAAACCGCA
GTACTCCGGCCACGATGCGTCCGGCGTAGAGGATCGAGATCT
